>Addgene plasmid #195917 | L1P1 | addgene full sequence | sequence record 386333 | Addgene NGS Result
TTTCAATTATGAATATATATATCAATTATTGGTCGCCCTTGGCTTGTGGACAATGCGCTACGCGCACCGG
CTCCGCCCGTGGACAACCGCAAGCGGTTGCCCACCGTCGAGCGCCTTTGCCCACAACCCGGCGGCCGGCC
GCAACAGATCGTTTTATAAATTTTTTTTTTTGAAAAAGAAAAAGCCCGAAAGGCGGCAACCTCTCGGGCT
TCTGGATTTCCGATCCCCGGAATTAGATCTTGGCAGGATATATTGTGGTGTAACGTTATCGATCTGGATT
TTAGTACTGGATTTTGGTTTTAGGAATTAGAAATTTTATTGATAGAAGTATTTTACAAATACAAATACAT
ACTAAGGGTTTCTTATATGCTCAACACATGAGCGAAACCCTATAAGAACCCTAATTTCCCTTATCGGGAA
ACTACTCACACATTATTTATGGAGAAAATAGAGAGAGATAGATTTGTAGAGAGAGACTGGTGATTTCAGC
GTACCGAATTAATTCCTGAATCACTGCGACCGGCCCTCCCGCGACCCAGCCGAGCGAGCTTAGCGAACTG
TGGACGAGAACTGTGCCACCAAGCGTAAGGCCGTTCTCTCGCATTTGCCTTGCTAGGCTCGCGCGAGTTG
CTGGCTGAGGCGTTCTCGAAATCAGCTCTTGTTCGGTCGGCATCTACTCTATTCCTTTGCCCTCGGACGA
GTGCTGGGGCGTCGGTTTCCACTATCGGCGAGTACTTCTACACAGCCATCGGTCCAGACGGCCGCGCTTC
TGCGGGCGATTTGTGTACGCCCGACAGTCCCGGCTCCGGATCGGACGATTGCGTCGCATCGACCCTGCGC
CCAAGCTGCATCATCGAAATTGCCGTCAACCAAGCTCTGATAGAGTTGGTCAAGACCAATGCGGAGCATA
TACGCCCGGAGCCTTGGCGATCCTGCAAGCTCCGGATGCCTCCGCTCGAAGTAGCGCGTCTGCTGCTCCA
TACAAGCCAACCACGGCCTCCAGAAGAAGATGTTGGCGACCTCGTATTGGGAATCCCCGAACATCGCCTC
GCTCCAGTCAATGACCGCTGTTATGCGGCCATTGTCCGTCAGGACATTGTTGGAGCCGAAATCCGCGTGC
ACGAGGTGCCGGACTTCGGGGCAGTCCTCGGCCCAAAGCATCAGCTCATCGAGAGCCTGCGCGACGGACG
CACTGACGGTGTCGTCCATCACAGTTTGCCAGTGATACACATGGGGATCAGCAATCGCGCATATGAAATC
ACGCCATGTAGTGTATTGACCGATTCCTTGCGGTCCGAATGGGCCGAACCCGCTCGTCTGGCTAAGATCG
GCCGCAGCGATAGCATCCATAGCCTCCGCGACCGGCTGAAGAACAGCGGGCAGTTCGGTTTCAGGCAGGT
CTTGCAACGTGACACCCTGTGCACGGCGGGAGATGCAATAGGTCAGGCTCTCGCTGAACTCCCCAATGTC
AAGCACTTCCGGAATCGGGAGCGCGGCCGATGCAAAGTGCCGATAAACATAACGATCTTTGTAGAAACCA
TCGGCGCAGCTATTTACCCGCAGGACATATCCACGCCCTCCTACATCGAAGCTGAAAGCACGAGATTCTT
CGCCCTCCGAGAGCTGCATCAGGTCGGAGACGCTGTCGAACTTTTCGATCAGAAACTTCTCGACAGACGT
CGCGGTGAGTTCAGGCTTTTTCATAGGGGGGATCAGCTTGGGCTGTCCTCTCCAAATGAAATGAACTTCC
TTATATAGAGGAAGGGTCTTGCGAAGGATAGTGGGATTGTGCGTCATCCCTTACGTCAGTGGAGATGTCA
CATCAATCCACTTGCTTTGAAGACGTGGTTGGAACGTCTTCTTTTTCCACGATGCTCCTCGTGGGTGGGG
GTCCATCTTTGGGACCACTGTCGGCAGAGGCATCTTGAATGATAGCCTTTCCTTTATCGCAATGATGGCA
TTTGTAGGAGCCACCTTCCTTTTCTACTGTCCTTTCGATGAAGTGACAGATAGCTGGGCAATGGAATCCG
AGGAGGTTTCCCGAAATTACCCTTTGTTGAAAAGTCTCAATAGCCCTTTGGTCTTCTGAGACTGTATCTT
TGACATTTTTGGAGTAGGGGTACGATAACATTAACGCTTACAATTTCCATTCGCCATTCAGGCTGCGCAA
CTGTTGGGAAGGGCGATCGGTGCGGGCCTCTTCGCTATTACGCCAGCTGGCGAAAGGGGGATGTGCTGCA
AGGCGATTAAGTTGGGTAACGCCAGGGTTTTCCCAGTCACGACGTTGTAAAACGACGGCCAGTGAATTGT
AATACGACTCACTATAGGGCTTGGAGGAGGAAGAAGAAGAGAGTTACTGAGAAGCTTCCTTTATACGAGA
GAGATATTAAACGAAGTCGTATTTGTTGGATATATGGGCCTTTATGTATTATACATAAGCCCATTTAGTT
CTTATCTTTGACAGGCCCAATTATATGGACACAGCTTGAAGATGGTTTAGCTGCTGCGAAAGACGAGCTC
CGGTCTGATTTCTCGTTCTTCTGATTGATAGATCGCTCGGAACTTGGAAAGCAGCGTAATCGGTAAATTC
TCGATCATTTCTTCAATTTCGAAACATTTTCCAATTGTATATTGAGAATCTCAAATCGAATTATTGTTTA
GATCTTCTCTCTTTATTAGTCTAAGAATGGTAATAGTTTCTCTCTAGATTGGGACGGCACAAAGTTTCAG
TTCTCCATTCTAATCATTTTTTAGAGGCTAATGGGTCACCTTTGAATTATCTCAGAGGCGGAATTGAGTT
TAAAGTTTGTAACTTTATCGTCTTTTGTATTGATGGTGTCTATGGCAAAGGTGATTAACTGCAAAGGTAT
GCATTGTGTTTTATTCTGACTTTGTGTACATTTGTGTTTGATTGAAGGTAGGGAGTGGCAAAGGTGATTA
ACTGCAAAGGATTTGAGTTTTGGTGAGGAATGGACACGTATGCCGGCGCTTATGATAGACAATCAAGAGA
AAGAGAGAACTCTTCTGCCGCCTCTCCAGCTACACAGAGATCTGCCAACGAGGATAAAGCTGCTGATTTA
CAAAGAGAGGTAGAGAGAGATGGGGGTAGGTTTAGATTTGTGGGTCATTTCTCTGAGGCTCCTGGTACAT
CAGCCTTTGGTACTGCTGAACGGCCTGAATTTGAAAGAATATTAAATGAGTGTCGGGCCGGTCGACTAAA
TATGATAATAGTTTATGATGTATCTAGGTTCAGTAGACTCAAAGTTATGGATGCAATTCCGATCGTGAGC
GAGCTACTTGCACTCGGTGTTACTATCGTAAGTACACAAGAAGGTGTATTCAGGCAGGGTAATGTGATGG
ACCTTATACACCTTATTATGCGACTCGACGCTAGCCATAAAGAGTCATCACTGAAGAGTGCTAAAATCTT
GGACACCAAGAACCTGCAAAGGGAGCTTGGAGGCTATGTAGGAGGAAAAGCTCCGTATGGTTTCGAACTC
GTGAGTGAGACAAAAGAGATTACCAGAAATGGTAGGATGGTGAACGTGGTTATTAATAAGCTAGCTCATA
GCACAACCCCTCTCACAGGGCCTTTTGAGTTCGAACCTGACGTTATTAGATGGTGGTGGAGAGAGATCAA
AACTCACAAACATCTTCCATTTAAGCCAGGTAGCCAGGCTGCTATCCACCCTGGATCTATCACTGGGCTT
TGTAAAAGGATGGATGCTGACGCAGTGCCAACTCGAGGGGAAACAATCGGTAAGAAGACTGCATCTTCCG
CTTGGGATCCCGCTACAGTTATGAGAATCCTTCGGGATCCGCGTATTGCTGGATTCGCCGCAGAAGTCAT
TTATAAGAAAAAACCTGATGGTACTCCTACTACAAAAATCGAAGGTTATAGGATCCAAAGGGATCCTATT
ACTTTGCGTCCAGTTGAATTAGACTGTGGACCGATCATCGAACCTGCCGAGTGGTACGAGTTGCAGGCCT
GGCTTGATGGTAGAGGGCGTGGAAAGGGTTTATCTCGGGGACAGGCAATTTTGTCAGCAATGGATAAGCT
TTATTGTGAGTGTGGGGCTGTTATGACATCAAAACGTGGAGAAGAGTCAATCAAGGATTCTTACAGGTGC
AGACGTCGTAAAGTGGTGGACCCTTCTGCTCCAGGACAGCATGAGGGTACATGCAACGTTTCTATGGCTG
CTCTTGATAAATTTGTGGCCGAACGTATTTTCAACAAGATTAGACACGCTGAAGGGGATGAGGAAACTTT
AGCTCTTCTTTGGGAGGCTGCCCGGCGTTTTGGTAAGCTAACAGAGGCACCAGAAAAAAGTGGCGAAAGA
GCTAATTTGGTAGCCGAAAGAGCAGACGCCTTGAATGCATTGGAAGAACTTTACGAAGATAGGGCTGCCG
GAGCATATGATGGACCAGTTGGTCGGAAGCATTTCAGGAAGCAACAAGCTGCACTAACTTTGAGACAGCA
AGGCGCAGAGGAGCGACTCGCAGAGCTTGAGGCCGCCGAGGCCCCAAAGCTTCCACTCGATCAATGGTTT
CCTGAGGATGCCGACGCTGATCCTACAGGTCCAAAGAGCTGGTGGGGAAGAGCTAGCGTAGACGATAAGA
GAGTGTTTGTGGGTCTATTTGTTGACAAGATTGTAGTTACTAAGTCCACTACGGGTCGAGGACAGGGCAC
TCCCATCGAAAAGAGAGCCAGTATTACCTGGGCAAAGCCTCCAACCGATGATGATGAAGACGATGCACAA
GATGGTACCGAGGATGTGGCAGCATAATAAGCTTAGAGACTCTTATCAAGAATCCCATCTCTTGCTTGCT
TTTTTTTGTTGTCTTCCCTTTGATAGGGTTTGTTTTTCTTGTTTCAGTGACTTTCTATGTTAAAAGATAA
TGTCAGTAAAAGGATTTGGTTTTCTATTATTCTGAATCGATTACGGAAGATTCTTGCTTAATTCCAATCT
ATACAAGTATCGTGAAATAATGACCGTTTATGTGATTAGGAGACGTGTTTCATTAATAAAATATAAGATC
AATACATTGTTAGTAGTGATAAACTATGTACAAATTGTATTGATTGTAAAAGAAACACAATAGGTTCCTT
TTTTCTACAATATATTGTGACAGACTCTCTGTTTTAACGAATGAATTAAATTTGTCAACGAAAAAATTAA
AGAATGATGTGATCACTTTGCACCTTGGTTCATCTTCAGAGGCTTCTGCATGTTCCATGCATTGAGGCTC
TCTACGGTCACAGGTTGTGAGCCGTTGTTAAAGACAAACAAATGCGCTACCACAGAATCAGGGGATAACG
CAGGAAAGAACATGAAGGCCTTGACAGGATATATTGGCGGGTAAACTAAGTCGCTGTATGTGTTTGTTTG
AGATCTCATGTGAGCAAAAGGCCAGCAAAAGGCCAGGAACCGTAAAAAGGCCGCGTTGCTGGCGTTTTTC
CATAGGCTCCGCCCCCCTGACGAGCATCACAAAAATCGACGCTCAAGTCAGAGGTGGCGAAACCCGACAG
GACTATAAAGATACCAGGCGTTTCCCCCTGGAAGCTCCCTCGTGCGCTCTCCTGTTCCGACCCTGCCGCT
TACCGGATACCTGTCCGCCTTTCTCCCTTCGGGAAGCGTGGCGCTTTCTCATAGCTCACGCTGTAGGTAT
CTCAGTTCGGTGTAGGTCGTTCGCTCCAAGCTGGGCTGTGTGCACGAACCCCCCGTTCAGCCCGACCGCT
GCGCCTTATCCGGTAACTATCGTCTTGAGTCCAACCCGGTAAGACACGACTTATCGCCACTGGCAGCAGC
CACTGGTAACAGGATTAGCAGAGCGAGGTATGTAGGCGGTGCTACAGAGTTCTTGAAGTGGTGGCCTAAC
TACGGCTACACTAGAAGAACAGTATTTGGTATCTGCGCTCTGCTGAAGCCAGTTACCTTCGGAAGAAGAG
TTGGTAGCTCTTGATCCGGCAAACAAACCACCGCTGGTAGCGGTGGTTTTTTTGTTTGCAAGCAGCAGAT
TACGCGCAGAAAAAAAGGATCTCAAGAAGATCCTTTGATCTTTTCTACGGGGTCTGACGCTCAGTGGAAC
GAAAACTCACGTTAAGGGATTTTGGTCATGAGATTATCAAAAAGGATCTTCACCTAGATCCTTTTAAATT
AAAAATGAAGTTTTAAATCAATCTAAAGTATATATGTGTAACATTGGTCTAGTGATTAGAAAAACTCATC
GAGCATCAAATGAAACTGCAATTTATTCATATCAGGATTATCAATACCATATTTTTGAAAAAGCCGTTTC
TGTAATGAAGGAGAAAACTCACCGAGGCAGTTCCATAGGATGGCAAGATCCTGGTATCGGTCTGCGATTC
CGACTCGTCCAACATCAATACAACCTATTAATTTCCCCTCGTCAAAAATAAGGTTATCAAGTGAGAAATC
ACCATGAGTGACGACTGAATCCGGTGAGAATGGCAAAAGTTTATGCATTTCTTTCCAGACTTGTTCAACA
GGCCAGCCATTACGCTCGTCATCAAAATCACTCGCATCAACCAAACCGTTATTCATTCGTGATTGCGCCT
GAGCGAGACGAAATACGCGATCGCTGTTAAAAGGACAATTACAAACAGGAATCGAATGCAACCGGCGCAG
GAACACTGCCAGCGCATCAACAATATTTTCACCTGAATCAGGATATTCTTCTAATACCTGGAATGCTGTT
TTCCCTGGGATCGCAGTGGTGAGTAACCATGCATCATCAGGAGTACGGATAAAATGCTTGATGGTCGGAA
GAGGCATAAATTCCGTCAGCCAGTTTAGTCTGACCATCTCATCTGTAACATCATTGGCAACGCTACCTTT
GCCATGTTTCAGAAACAACTCTGGCGCATCGGGCTTCCCATACAATCGGTAGATTGTCGCACCTGATTGC
CCGACATTATCGCGAGCCCATTTATACCCATATAAATCAGCATCCATGTTGGAATTTAATCGCGGCCTTG
AGCAAGACGTTTCCCGTTGAATATGGCTCATAACACCCCTTGTATTACTGTTTATGTAAGCAGACAGTTT
TATTGTTCATGATGATATATTTTTATCTTGTGCAATGTAACATCAGAGATTTTGAGACACAACGTGGCTT
TGTTGAATAAATCGAACTTTTGCTGAGTTGAAGGATCAGATCACGCATCTTCCCGACAACGCAGACCGTT
CCGTGGCAAAGCAAAAGTTCAAAATCACCAACTGGTCCACCTACAACAAAGCTCTCATCAACCGTGGCTC
CCTCACTTTCTGGCTGGATGATGGGGCGATTCAGGCGATCCCCATCCAACAGCCCGCCGTCGAGCGGGCT
TTTTTATCCCCGGAAGCCTGTGGATAGAGGGTAGTTATCCACGTGAAACCGCTAATGCCCCGCAAAGCCT
TGATTCACGGGGCTTTCCGGCCCGCTCCAAAAACTATCCACGTGAAATCGCTAATCAGGGTACGTGAAAT
CGCTAATCGGAGTACGTGAAATCGCTAATAAGGTCACGTGAAATCGCTAATCAAAAAGGCACGTGAGAAC
GCTAATAGCCCTTTCAGATCAACAGCTTGCAAACACCCCTCGCTCCGGCAAGTAGTTACAGCAAGTAGTA
TGTTCAATTAGCT
Features (pLannotate 1.2.2; 14 found; start..end, strand, type, name):
    241..263     +  misc_feature   LB T-DNA repeat: left border repeat from nopaline C58 T-DNA (truncated)
    271..447     -  polyA_signal   CaMV poly(A) signal: cauliflower mosaic virus polyadenylation signal
    497..661     -  CDS            yokD (fragment): YOKD_BACSU - Experimental evidence at protein level: Swiss-Prot protein existence level 1. May contribute to antibiotic resistance. From Bacillus subtilis (strain 168).
    682..1704    -  CDS            hph: KHYB_ECOLX - Experimental evidence at protein level: Swiss-Prot protein existence level 1. The aminoglycoside phosphotransferases achieve inactivation of their antibiotic substrates by phosphorylation. Only phosphorylates hygromycin and closely related compounds such as demethyl analogs and destomycin. From Escherichia coli.
   1724..2069    -  promoter       CaMV 35S promoter: strong constitutive promoter from cauliflower mosaic virus
   1726..1772    -  promoter       minimal CaMV 35S promoter: minimal 35S promoter from cauliflower mosaic virus
   2150..2307    -  CDS            lacZα (fragment): LacZα fragment of β-galactosidase; lacZ fragment
   2310..2328    +  promoter       T7 promoter: promoter for bacteriophage T7 RNA polymerase
   5196..5354    -  CDS            CWINV2 (fragment): INV2_ARATH - Also known as BFRUCT2. Experimental evidence at transcript level: Swiss-Prot protein existence level 2. From Arabidopsis thaliana (Mouse-ear cress).
   5342..5366    +  misc_feature   RB T-DNA repeat: right border repeat from nopaline C58 T-DNA
   5457..6045    -  rep_origin     ori: high-copy-number ColE1/pMB1/pBR322/pUC origin of replication
   6216..7031    -  CDS            KanR: aminoglycoside phosphotransferase; aph(3')-Ia; confers resistance to kanamycin in bacteria or G418 (Geneticin®) in eukaryotes
   7216..7317    +  CDS            TRA2_ECOLX (fragment): Protein predicted: Swiss-Prot protein existence level 4. Required for transposition of transposon Tn903. From Escherichia coli.
   7322..114     +  rep_origin     pSa ori (across the origin): origin of replication from bacterial plasmid pSa
