[The description below was written by a language model from this plasmid's Addgene catalogue record and pLannotate feature annotations shown in this document.]
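Description:
L1P1 is a plant expression binary vector built on the pGII-L1-Rep backbone, a pGreenII-style plasmid designed for Agrobacterium-mediated T-DNA delivery. It is described as a "Level 1" construct in a modular assembly scheme. It replicates at high copy in E. coli through a ColE1/pUC-type origin and is selected with kanamycin via an aph(3')-Ia gene. It also carries the pSa origin, which supports replication in Agrobacterium and in pGreen-type systems normally depends on a helper plasmid that supplies the replicase. Nopaline-type left and right border repeats delimit the T-DNA. Adjacent to the left border is a plant selection cassette in which the CaMV 35S promoter drives the hygromycin phosphotransferase gene (hph), terminated by the CaMV polyadenylation signal. Remnants of a lacZα fragment and a T7 promoter mark the edge of the cloning region.

The payload, according to the catalogue entry, is a roughly 3 kb synthetic cassette in which the PP2AA3 promoter, described as constitutive, drives the PhiC31 serine integrase, followed by the UBQ1 terminator. The automated annotation does not label these parts. The cassette presumably occupies the large unannotated stretch between the T7 promoter and the right border, and the short CWINV2 and yokD fragment hits are probably incidental similarity matches. PhiC31 integrase catalyses unidirectional recombination between attB and attP sites, so constitutive expression should irreversibly flip or excise a target flanked by such sites. The plasmid belongs to an integrase toolbox developed to record gene expression during plant development. Within that toolbox it most plausibly serves as a constitutive integrase source for testing or benchmarking integrase-switchable targets, although the record does not state this.
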