Addgene plasmid #195917: L1P1
Purpose: Level 1 PhiC31 cassette with constitutive promoter: pPP2AA3-PhiC31-tUBQ1
Depositing lab: Jennifer Nemhauser. Depositing organization: University of Washington. Publication: An integrase toolbox to record gene-expression during plant development. Guiziou S, Maranas CJ, Chu JC, Nemhauser JL. Nat Commun. 2023 Apr 3;14(1):1844. doi: 10.1038/s41467-023-37607-5. PubMed 37012288.
Backbone
  Vector backbone: pGII-L1-Rep
  Backbone size w/o insert (bp): 4708
  Vector type: Plant Expression
  Selectable markers: Hygromycin
Growth in bacteria
  Bacterial resistance: Kanamycin, 50 μg/mL
  Growth temperature: 37°C
  Growth strain: DH5alpha
  Copy number: High Copy
Gene/Insert
  Gene/Insert name: pPP2AA3-PhiC31-tUBQ1
  Species: Synthetic
  Insert size (bp): 2966
  Cloning method: Restriction Enzyme; 5′ cloning site Unknown (unknown if destroyed)
Terms and licenses: Academic/Nonprofit Terms; Industry Terms: Not Available to Industry
How to cite: L1P1 was a gift from Jennifer Nemhauser (Addgene plasmid # 195917 ; http://n2t.net/addgene:195917 ; RRID:Addgene_195917)
